Addgene plasmid #195225: pLKO-cfNHERF1_4
Purpose: shRNA to canine NHERF1.
Depositing lab: David Bryant & Keith Mostov. Depositing organization: University of California, San Francisco (UCSF). Publication: A molecular switch for the orientation of epithelial cell polarization. Bryant DM, Roignot J, Datta A, Overeem AW, Kim M, Yu W, Peng X, Eastburn DJ, Ewald AJ, Werb Z, Mostov KE. Dev Cell. 2014 Oct 27;31(2):171-87. doi: 10.1016/j.devcel.2014.08.027. Epub 2014 Oct 9. PubMed 25307480.
Backbone
  Vector backbone: pLKO.1-puro
  Vector type: Lentiviral
  Selectable markers: Puromycin
Growth in bacteria
  Bacterial resistance: Ampicillin, 100 μg/mL
  Growth temperature: 37°C
  Growth strain: NEB Stable
  Copy number: High Copy
Gene/Insert
  Gene/Insert name: NHERF1
  gRNA/shRNA sequence: TGGGGAGATCCGGAAGGAG
  Species: canine
  Entrez Gene: SLC9A3R1
  Cloning method: Unknown
Terms and licenses: Academic/Nonprofit Terms; Industry Terms: Not Available to Industry
How to cite: pLKO-cfNHERF1_4 was a gift from David Bryant & Keith Mostov (Addgene plasmid # 195225 ; http://n2t.net/addgene:195225 ; RRID:Addgene_195225)
