[The description below was written by a language model from this plasmid's Addgene catalogue record and pLannotate feature annotations shown in this document.]
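Description:
pLKO-cfNHERF1_4 is a lentiviral shRNA vector built on the pLKO.1-puro backbone and designed to knock down canine NHERF1 (Entrez gene SLC9A3R1). The 7,080-nt plasmid is propagated in E. coli through a high-copy ColE1/pUC-type origin with ampicillin selection via the bla gene. It also retains an f1 origin and remnants of a lac/lacZα cloning region flanked by T3 and T7 promoters. The cloning method is not recorded.

The transfer cassette has a third-generation, self-inactivating layout. An RSV enhancer/promoter fused to a truncated HIV-1 5' LTR drives synthesis of the genomic RNA in packaging cells. This is followed by the Ψ packaging signal with a gag fragment, the Rev response element for Rev-dependent nuclear export, and the cPPT/CTS element, which aids nuclear import of the viral genome. The cassette ends in a ΔU3 3' LTR, which inactivates LTR promoter activity after integration, and an SV40 polyadenylation signal and SV40 origin lie just downstream. Within the provirus, a human U6 RNA polymerase III promoter is positioned to express the short hairpin. The hairpin itself is not annotated in the feature table, but presumably sits between the U6 promoter and the cPPT. A separate human PGK promoter drives puromycin N-acetyltransferase, allowing selection of stably transduced cells.

The plasmid supplies no viral structural or enzymatic genes, so these must be provided in trans to make particles. The "_4" in the name suggests it may be one of several hairpins against this target. The associated work concerns the orientation of epithelial cell polarization, consistent with use for stable NHERF1 depletion in canine cells.
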