Features (pLannotate 1.2.2; 25 found; start..end, strand, type, name):
    142..382     +  promoter       U6 promoter: RNA polymerase III promoter for human U6 snRNA
    483..600     +  misc_feature   cPPT/CTS: central polypurine tract and central termination sequence of HIV-1
    649..1159    +  promoter       hPGK promoter: human phosphoglycerate kinase 1 promoter
   1181..1780    +  CDS            PuroR: puromycin N-acetyltransferase; pac from Streptomyces alboniger; confers resistance to puromycin
   1823..1906    +  CDS            nef (fragment): NEF_HV1Z2 - Experimental evidence at protein level: Swiss-Prot protein existence level 1. Extracellular Nef protein targets CD4(+) T-lymphocytes for apoptosis by interacting with CXCR4 surface receptors. From Human immunodeficiency virus type 1 group M subtype D (isolate Z2/CDC-Z34) (HIV-1).
   1908..2141    +  LTR            3' LTR (ΔU3): self-inactivating 3' long terminal repeat (LTR) from HIV-1
   2213..2334    +  polyA_signal   SV40 poly(A) signal: SV40 polyadenylation signal
   2374..2509    +  rep_origin     SV40 ori: SV40 origin of replication
   2530..2548    -  promoter       T7 promoter: promoter for bacteriophage T7 RNA polymerase
   2556..2711    +  CDS            lacZα (fragment): LacZα fragment of β-galactosidase; lacZ fragment
   2716..3144    +  rep_origin     f1 ori (sequence partly withheld): f1 bacteriophage origin of replication; arrow indicates direction of (+) strand synthesis
   3197..3301    +  promoter       AmpR promoter: bla
   3302..4162    +  CDS            AmpR: β-lactamase; bla; confers resistance to ampicillin, carbenicillin, and related antibiotics
   4333..4921    +  rep_origin     ori: high-copy-number ColE1/pMB1/pBR322/pUC origin of replication
   5104..5196    +  CDS            lacI (fragment): lac repressor; lacI; The lac repressor binds to the lac operator to inhibit transcription in E. coli. This inhibition can be relieved by adding lactose or isopropyl-β-D-thiogalactopyranoside (IPTG).
   5209..5230    +  protein_bind   CAP binding site: CAP binding activates transcription in the presence of cAMP. E. coli catabolite activator protein
   5245..5275    +  promoter       lac promoter: promoter for the E. coli lac operon
   5283..5299    +  protein_bind   lac operator: The lac repressor binds to the lac operator to inhibit transcription in E. coli. This inhibition can be relieved by adding lactose or isopropyl-β-D-thiogalactopyranoside (IPTG). lac repressor encoded by lacI
   5344..5362    +  promoter       T3 promoter: promoter for bacteriophage T3 RNA polymerase
   5390..5616    +  promoter       RSV promoter: Rous sarcoma virus enhancer/promoter
   5617..5797    +  LTR            5' LTR (truncated): truncated 5' long terminal repeat (LTR) from HIV-1
   5844..5969    +  misc_feature   HIV-1 Ψ: packaging signal of human immunodeficiency virus type 1
   5953..6316    +  CDS            HIV-1 gag (fragment): gag protein from human immunodeficiency virus 1; gag
   6462..6695    +  misc_feature   RRE: The Rev response element (RRE) of HIV-1 allows for Rev-dependent mRNA export from the nucleus to the cytoplasm.
   7072..92      +  CDS            Rev (fragment) (across the origin): human immunodeficiency virus 1 (HIV-1) Rev protein; rev; enhances nuclear export of unspliced and incompletely spliced viral mRNAs
>Addgene plasmid #195225 | pLKO-cfNHERF1_4 | addgene full sequence | sequence record 384081 | Addgene NGS Result
CCAACCCCGAGGGGACCCGACAGGCCCGAAGGAATAGAAGAAGAAGGTGGAGAGAGAGACAGAGACAGAT
CCATTCGATTAGTGAACGGATCTCGACGGTATCGATCACGAGACTAGCCTCGAGCGGCCGCCCCCTTCAC
CGAGGGCCTATTTCCCATGATTCCTTCATATTTGCATATACGATACAAGGCTGTTAGAGAGATAATTGGA
ATTAATTTGACTGTAAACACAAAGATATTAGTACAAAATACGTGACGTAGAAAGTAATAATTTCTTGGGT
AGTTTGCAGTTTTAAAATTATGTTTTAAAATGGACTATCATATGCTTACCGTAACTTGAAAGTATTTCGA
TTTCTTGGCTTTATATATCTTGTGGAAAGGACGAAACACCGGTGGGGAGATCCGGAAGGAGCTCGAGCTC
CTTCCGGATCTCCCCATTTTTGAATTCTCGACCTCGAGACAAATGGCAGTATTCATCCACAATTTTAAAA
GAAAAGGGGGGATTGGGGGGTACAGTGCAGGGGAAAGAATAGTAGACATAATAGCAACAGACATACAAAC
TAAAGAATTACAAAAACAAATTACAAAAATTCAAAATTTTCGGGTTTATTACAGGGACAGCAGAGATCCA
CTTTGGCCGCGGCTCGAGGGGGTTGGGGTTGCGCCTTTTCCAAGGCAGCCCTGGGTTTGCGCAGGGACGC
GGCTGCTCTGGGCGTGGTTCCGGGAAACGCAGCGGCGCCGACCCTGGGTCTCGCACATTCTTCACGTCCG
TTCGCAGCGTCACCCGGATCTTCGCCGCTACCCTTGTGGGCCCCCCGGCGACGCTTCCTGCTCCGCCCCT
AAGTCGGGAAGGTTCCTTGCGGTTCGCGGCGTGCCGGACGTGACAAACGGAAGCCGCACGTCTCACTAGT
ACCCTCGCAGACGGACAGCGCCAGGGAGCAATGGCAGCGCGCCGACCGCGATGGGCTGTGGCCAATAGCG
GCTGCTCAGCAGGGCGCGCCGAGAGCAGCGGCCGGGAAGGGGCGGTGCGGGAGGCGGGGTGTGGGGCGGT
AGTGTGGGCCCTGTTCCTGCCCGCGCGGTGTTCCGCATTCTGCAAGCCTCCGGAGCGCACGTCGGCAGTC
GGCTCCCTCGTTGACCGAATCACCGACCTCTCTCCCCAGGGGGATCCACCGGAGCTTACCATGACCGAGT
ACAAGCCCACGGTGCGCCTCGCCACCCGCGACGACGTCCCCAGGGCCGTACGCACCCTCGCCGCCGCGTT
CGCCGACTACCCCGCCACGCGCCACACCGTCGATCCGGACCGCCACATCGAGCGGGTCACCGAGCTGCAA
GAACTCTTCCTCACGCGCGTCGGGCTCGACATCGGCAAGGTGTGGGTCGCGGACGACGGCGCCGCGGTGG
CGGTCTGGACCACGCCGGAGAGCGTCGAAGCGGGGGCGGTGTTCGCCGAGATCGGCCCGCGCATGGCCGA
GTTGAGCGGTTCCCGGCTGGCCGCGCAGCAACAGATGGAAGGCCTCCTGGCGCCGCACCGGCCCAAGGAG
CCCGCGTGGTTCCTGGCCACCGTCGGCGTCTCGCCCGACCACCAGGGCAAGGGTCTGGGCAGCGCCGTCG
TGCTCCCCGGAGTGGAGGCGGCCGAGCGCGCCGGGGTGCCCGCCTTCCTGGAGACCTCCGCGCCCCGCAA
CCTCCCCTTCTACGAGCGGCTCGGCTTCACCGTCACCGCCGACGTCGAGGTGCCCGAAGGACCGCGCACC
TGGTGCATGACCCGCAAGCCCGGTGCCTGACGCCCGCCCCACGACCCGCAGCGCCCGACCGAAAGGAGCG
CACGACCCCATGCATCGGTACCTTTAAGACCAATGACTTACAAGGCAGCTGTAGATCTTAGCCACTTTTT
AAAAGAAAAGGGGGGACTGGAAGGGCTAATTCACTCCCAACGAAGACAAGATCTGCTTTTTGCTTGTACT
GGGTCTCTCTGGTTAGACCAGATCTGAGCCTGGGAGCTCTCTGGCTAACTAGGGAACCCACTGCTTAAGC
CTCAATAAAGCTTGCCTTGAGTGCTTCAAGTAGTGTGTGCCCGTCTGTTGTGTGACTCTGGTAACTAGAG
ATCCCTCAGACCCTTTTAGTCAGTGTGGAAAATCTCTAGCAGTAGTAGTTCATGTCATCTTATTATTCAG
TATTTATAACTTGCAAAGAAATGAATATCAGAGAGTGAGAGGAACTTGTTTATTGCAGCTTATAATGGTT
ACAAATAAAGCAATAGCATCACAAATTTCACAAATAAAGCATTTTTTTCACTGCATTCTAGTTGTGGTTT
GTCCAAACTCATCAATGTATCTTATCATGTCTGGCTCTAGCTATCCCGCCCCTAACTCCGCCCATCCCGC
CCCTAACTCCGCCCAGTTCCGCCCATTCTCCGCCCCATGGCTGACTAATTTTTTTTATTTATGCAGAGGC
CGAGGCCGCCTCGGCCTCTGAGCTATTCCAGAAGTAGTGAGGAGGCTTTTTTGGAGGCCTAGGGACGTAC
CCAATTCGCCCTATAGTGAGTCGTATTACGCGCGCTCACTGGCCGTCGTTTTACAACGTCGTGACTGGGA
AAACCCTGGCGTTACCCAACTTAATCGCCTTGCAGCACATCCCCCTTTCGCCAGCTGGCGTAATAGCGAA
GAGGCCCGCACCGATCGCCCTTCCCAACAGTTGCGCAGCCTGAATGGCGAATGGG
[124 nt withheld, positions 2716-2839]
C
[91 nt withheld, positions 2841-2931]
A
[49 nt withheld, positions 2933-2981]
CCTTTGACGTTGGAGTCCACGTTCTTT
[37 nt withheld, positions 3009-3045]
ACCCTATCTCGGTCTATTCTTTTGATTTATAAGGGATTTTGCCGATTTCGGCCTATTGGTTAAAAAATGA
GCTGATTTAACAAAAATTTAACGCGAATTTTAACAAAATATTAACGCTTACAATTTAGGTGGCACTTTTC
GGGGAAATGTGCGCGGAACCCCTATTTGTTTATTTTTCTAAATACATTCAAATATGTATCCGCTCATGAG
ACAATAACCCTGATAAATGCTTCAATAATATTGAAAAAGGAAGAGTATGAGTATTCAACATTTCCGTGTC
GCCCTTATTCCCTTTTTTGCGGCATTTTGCCTTCCTGTTTTTGCTCACCCAGAAACGCTGGTGAAAGTAA
AAGATGCTGAAGATCAGTTGGGTGCACGAGTGGGTTACATCGAACTGGATCTCAACAGCGGTAAGATCCT
TGAGAGTTTTCGCCCCGAAGAACGTTTTCCAATGATGAGCACTTTTAAAGTTCTGCTATGTGGCGCGGTA
TTATCCCGTATTGACGCCGGGCAAGAGCAACTCGGTCGCCGCATACACTATTCTCAGAATGACTTGGTTG
AGTACTCACCAGTCACAGAAAAGCATCTTACGGATGGCATGACAGTAAGAGAATTATGCAGTGCTGCCAT
AACCATGAGTGATAACACTGCGGCCAACTTACTTCTGACAACGATCGGAGGACCGAAGGAGCTAACCGCT
TTTTTGCACAACATGGGGGATCATGTAACTCGCCTTGATCGTTGGGAACCGGAGCTGAATGAAGCCATAC
CAAACGACGAGCGTGACACCACGATGCCTGTAGCAATGGCAACAACGTTGCGCAAACTATTAACTGGCGA
ACTACTTACTCTAGCTTCCCGGCAACAATTAATAGACTGGATGGAGGCGGATAAAGTTGCAGGACCACTT
CTGCGCTCGGCCCTTCCGGCTGGCTGGTTTATTGCTGATAAATCTGGAGCCGGTGAGCGTGGGTCTCGCG
GTATCATTGCAGCACTGGGGCCAGATGGTAAGCCCTCCCGTATCGTAGTTATCTACACGACGGGGAGTCA
GGCAACTATGGATGAACGAAATAGACAGATCGCTGAGATAGGTGCCTCACTGATTAAGCATTGGTAACTG
TCAGACCAAGTTTACTCATATATACTTTAGATTGATTTAAAACTTCATTTTTAATTTAAAAGGATCTAGG
TGAAGATCCTTTTTGATAATCTCATGACCAAAATCCCTTAACGTGAGTTTTCGTTCCACTGAGCGTCAGA
CCCCGTAGAAAAGATCAAAGGATCTTCTTGAGATCCTTTTTTTCTGCGCGTAATCTGCTGCTTGCAAACA
AAAAAACCACCGCTACCAGCGGTGGTTTGTTTGCCGGATCAAGAGCTACCAACTCTTTTTCCGAAGGTAA
CTGGCTTCAGCAGAGCGCAGATACCAAATACTGTTCTTCTAGTGTAGCCGTAGTTAGGCCACCACTTCAA
GAACTCTGTAGCACCGCCTACATACCTCGCTCTGCTAATCCTGTTACCAGTGGCTGCTGCCAGTGGCGAT
AAGTCGTGTCTTACCGGGTTGGACTCAAGACGATAGTTACCGGATAAGGCGCAGCGGTCGGGCTGAACGG
GGGGTTCGTGCACACAGCCCAGCTTGGAGCGAACGACCTACACCGAACTGAGATACCTACAGCGTGAGCT
ATGAGAAAGCGCCACGCTTCCCGAAGGGAGAAAGGCGGACAGGTATCCGGTAAGCGGCAGGGTCGGAACA
GGAGAGCGCACGAGGGAGCTTCCAGGGGGAAACGCCTGGTATCTTTATAGTCCTGTCGGGTTTCGCCACC
TCTGACTTGAGCGTCGATTTTTGTGATGCTCGTCAGGGGGGCGGAGCCTATGGAAAAACGCCAGCAACGC
GGCCTTTTTACGGTTCCTGGCCTTTTGCTGGCCTTTTGCTCACATGTTCTTTCCTGCGTTATCCCCTGAT
TCTGTGGATAACCGTATTACCGCCTTTGAGTGAGCTGATACCGCTCGCCGCAGCCGAACGACCGAGCGCA
GCGAGTCAGTGAGCGAGGAAGCGGAAGAGCGCCCAATACGCAAACCGCCTCTCCCCGCGCGTTGGCCGAT
TCATTAATGCAGCTGGCACGACAGGTTTCCCGACTGGAAAGCGGGCAGTGAGCGCAACGCAATTAATGTG
AGTTAGCTCACTCATTAGGCACCCCAGGCTTTACACTTTATGCTTCCGGCTCGTATGTTGTGTGGAATTG
TGAGCGGATAACAATTTCACACAGGAAACAGCTATGACCATGATTACGCCAAGCGCGCAATTAACCCTCA
CTAAAGGGAACAAAAGCTGGAGCTGCAAGCTTAATGTAGTCTTATGCAATACTCTTGTAGTCTTGCAACA
TGGTAACGATGAGTTAGCAACATGCCTTACAAGGAGAGAAAAAGCACCGTGCATGCCGATTGGTGGAAGT
AAGGTGGTACGATCGTGCCTTATTAGGAAGGCAACAGACGGGTCTGACATGGATTGGACGAACCACTGAA
TTGCCGCATTGCAGAGATATTGTATTTAAGTGCCTAGCTCGATACATAAACGGGTCTCTCTGGTTAGACC
AGATCTGAGCCTGGGAGCTCTCTGGCTAACTAGGGAACCCACTGCTTAAGCCTCAATAAAGCTTGCCTTG
AGTGCTTCAAGTAGTGTGTGCCCGTCTGTTGTGTGACTCTGGTAACTAGAGATCCCTCAGACCCTTTTAG
TCAGTGTGGAAAATCTCTAGCAGTGGCGCCCGAACAGGGACTTGAAAGCGAAAGGGAAACCAGAGGAGCT
CTCTCGACGCAGGACTCGGCTTGCTGAAGCGCGCACGGCAAGAGGCGAGGGGCGGCGACTGGTGAGTACG
CCAAAAATTTTGACTAGCGGAGGCTAGAAGGAGAGAGATGGGTGCGAGAGCGTCAGTATTAAGCGGGGGA
GAATTAGATCGCGATGGGAAAAAATTCGGTTAAGGCCAGGGGGAAAGAAAAAATATAAATTAAAACATAT
AGTATGGGCAAGCAGGGAGCTAGAACGATTCGCAGTTAATCCTGGCCTGTTAGAAACATCAGAAGGCTGT
AGACAAATACTGGGACAGCTACAACCATCCCTTCAGACAGGATCAGAAGAACTTAGATCATTATATAATA
CAGTAGCAACCCTCTATTGTGTGCATCAAAGGATAGAGATAAAAGACACCAAGGAAGCTTTAGACAAGAT
AGAGGAAGAGCAAAACAAAAGTAAGACCACCGCACAGCAAGCGGCCGCTGATCTTCAGACCTGGAGGAGG
AGATATGAGGGACAATTGGAGAAGTGAATTATATAAATATAAAGTAGTAAAAATTGAACCATTAGGAGTA
GCACCCACCAAGGCAAAGAGAAGAGTGGTGCAGAGAGAAAAAAGAGCAGTGGGAATAGGAGCTTTGTTCC
TTGGGTTCTTGGGAGCAGCAGGAAGCACTATGGGCGCAGCGTCAATGACGCTGACGGTACAGGCCAGACA
ATTATTGTCTGGTATAGTGCAGCAGCAGAACAATTTGCTGAGGGCTATTGAGGCGCAACAGCATCTGTTG
CAACTCACAGTCTGGGGCATCAAGCAGCTCCAGGCAAGAATCCTGGCTGTGGAAAGATACCTAAAGGATC
AACAGCTCCTGGGGATTTGGGGTTGCTCTGGAAAACTCATTTGCACCACTGCTGTGCCTTGGAATGCTAG
TTGGAGTAATAAATCTCTGGAACAGATTTGGAATCACACGACCTGGATGGAGTGGGACAGAGAAATTAAC
AATTACACAAGCTTAATACACTCCTTAATTGAAGAATCGCAAAACCAGCAAGAAAAGAATGAACAAGAAT
TATTGGAATTAGATAAATGGGCAAGTTTGTGGAATTGGTTTAACATAACAAATTGGCTGTGGTATATAAA
ATTATTCATAATGATAGTAGGAGGCTTGGTAGGTTTAAGAATAGTTTTTGCTGTACTTTCTATAGTGAAT
AGAGTTAGGCAGGGATATTCACCATTATCGTTTCAGACCCACCTC
